Addgene plasmid #82829: pDONR223_SMAD4_p.P215S
Purpose: Gateway Donor vector containing SMAD4, part of the Target Accelerator Plasmid Collection.
Depositing lab: Jesse Boehm & Matthew Meyerson & David Root. Depositing organization: Broad Institute. Publication: High-throughput Phenotyping of Lung Cancer Somatic Mutations. Berger AH, Brooks AN, Wu X, Shrestha Y, Chouinard C, Piccioni F, Bagul M, Kamburov A, Imielinski M, Hogstrom L, Zhu C, Yang X, Pantel S, Sakai R, Watson J, Kaplan N, Campbell JD, Singh S, Root DE, Narayan R, Natoli T, Lahr DL, Tirosh I, Tamayo P, Getz G, Wong B, Doench J, Subramanian A, Golub TR, Meyerson M, Boehm JS. Cancer Cell. 2016 Aug 8;30(2):214-28. doi: 10.1016/j.ccell.2016.06.022. Epub 2016 Jul 28. PubMed 27478040.
Backbone
  Vector backbone: pDONR223
  Backbone manufacturer: Invitrogen
  Vector type: Gateway Entry vector
Growth in bacteria
  Bacterial resistance: Spectinomycin, 50 μg/mL
  Growth temperature: 37°C
  Growth strain: DH5alpha
  Copy number: High Copy
Gene/Insert
  Gene/Insert name: SMAD4
  Species: H. sapiens (human)
  Mutation: P215S
  GenBank ID: NM_005359
  Entrez Gene: SMAD4 (a.k.a. DPC4, JIP, MADH4, MYHRS)
  Promoter: None
  Cloning method: Gateway Cloning
  Sequencing primers: 5′ M13pUC-fwd; 3′ M13-Rev
Terms and licenses: Academic/Nonprofit Terms; Industry Terms: Not Available to Industry
Depositor comments: CLOSED (stop codon immediately follows insert)
How to cite: pDONR223_SMAD4_p.P215S was a gift from Jesse Boehm & Matthew Meyerson & David Root (Addgene plasmid # 82829 ; http://n2t.net/addgene:82829 ; RRID:Addgene_82829)
