[The description below was written by a language model from this plasmid's Addgene catalogue record and pLannotate feature annotations shown in this document.]
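Description:
pDONR223_SMAD4_p.P215S is a Gateway entry clone built on the Invitrogen pDONR223 backbone. It carries the human SMAD4 open reading frame with a proline-to-serine substitution at residue 215. It belongs to the Target Accelerator Plasmid Collection, a set of wild-type and mutant cancer gene clones associated with a study on high-throughput phenotyping of lung cancer somatic mutations. The sequenced plasmid is 4,452 nt and is maintained in E. coli at high copy through a ColE1/pUC-type origin. Selection is by spectinomycin, conferred by the aadA (SmR) aminoglycoside adenylyltransferase gene. Short annotated fragments of a class 1 integron Pc promoter and a gentamicin acetyltransferase gene lie just upstream of this marker and appear to be remnants of the resistance cassette.

The SMAD4 coding sequence spans the numbering origin of the circular record and is flanked on both sides by attL recombination sites. The annotation tool labels both as attL3 variants. These sites allow the insert to be moved by an LR Clonase reaction into any compatible Gateway destination vector. The record lists no promoter for the insert, so the plasmid is a shuttle and archival clone rather than an expression construct. The rrnB T1 and T2 terminators upstream of the cassette insulate it from read-through transcription, and a T7 promoter sits beyond the 3′ att site, pointing back toward the insert. The clone is "closed": a stop codon immediately follows the ORF, so destination vectors will yield native or N-terminally tagged protein but not C-terminal fusions. Its typical use is transfer into expression vectors to compare the functional effect of the P215S variant with that of wild-type SMAD4, a central mediator of TGF-β/BMP signalling.
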