Features (pLannotate 1.2.2; 12 found; start..end, strand, type, name):
    315..410     -  protein_bind   attL3: mutant version of attL; recombination site for the Gateway® LR reaction LR Clonase™
    429..447     -  promoter       T7 promoter: promoter for bacteriophage T7 RNA polymerase
    637..660     +  promoter       Pc promoter (fragment): intI1 (promoter lies within the coding sequence); class 1 integron promoter
    836..892     +  CDS            GmR (fragment): gentamycin acetyltransferase; aacC1; confers resistance to gentamycin
    899..1690    +  CDS            SmR: aminoglycoside adenylyltransferase (Murphy, 1985); aadA; confers resistance to spectinomycin and streptomycin
   1783..2371    +  rep_origin     ori: high-copy-number ColE1/pMB1/pBR322/pUC origin of replication
   2554..2646    +  CDS            lacI (fragment): lac repressor; lacI; The lac repressor binds to the lac operator to inhibit transcription in E. coli. This inhibition can be relieved by adding lactose or isopropyl-β-D-thiogalactopyranoside (IPTG).
   2701..2728    -  terminator     rrnB T2 terminator: transcription terminator T2 from the E. coli rrnB gene
   2860..2903    +  terminator     rrnB T1 terminator: Escherichia coli rrnB; transcription terminator T1 from the E. coli rrnB gene
   2950..2986    -  CDS            lacZα (fragment): LacZα fragment of β-galactosidase; lacZ fragment
   3003..3098    +  protein_bind   attL3: mutant version of attL; recombination site for the Gateway® LR reaction LR Clonase™
   3104..307     +  CDS            SMAD4 (across the origin): SMAD4_HUMAN - Also known as DPC4, MADH4. Experimental evidence at protein level: Swiss-Prot protein existence level 1. In muscle physiology, plays a central role in the balance between atrophy and hypertrophy. When recruited by MSTN, promotes atrophy response via phosphorylated SMAD2/4. MSTN decrease causes SMAD4 release and subsequent recruitment by the BMP pathway to promote hypertrophy via phosphorylated SMAD1/5/8. Acts synergistically with SMAD1 and YY1 in bone morphogenetic protein (BMP)-mediated cardiac- specific gene expression. Binds to SMAD binding elements (SBEs) (5'- GTCT/AGAC-3') w
>Addgene plasmid #82829 | pDONR223_SMAD4_p.P215S | addgene full sequence | sequence record 161505 | Addgene NGS Result
GGCGGCTACTGCACAAGCTGCAGCAGCTGCCCAGGCAGCAGCCGTGGCAGGAAACATCCCTGGCCCAGGA
TCAGTAGGTGGAATAGCTCCAGCTATCAGTCTGTCAGCTGCTGCTGGAATTGGTGTTGATGACCTTCGTC
GCTTATGCATACTCAGGATGAGTTTTGTGAAAGGCTGGGGACCGGATTACCCAAGACAGAGCATCAAAGA
AACACCTTGCTGGATTGAAATTCACTTACACCGGGCCCTCCAGCTCCTAGACGAAGTACTTCATACCATG
CCGATTGCAGACCCACAACCTTTAGACTGATTGCCAACTTTCTTGTACAAAGTTGGCATTATAAGAAAGC
ATTGCTTATCAATTTGTTGCAACGAACAGGTCACTATCAGTCAAAATAAAATCATTATTTGCCATCCAGC
TGATATCCCCTATAGTGAGTCGTATTACATGGTCATAGCTGTTTCCTGGCAGCTCTGGCCCGTGTCTCAA
AATCTCTGATGTTACATTGCACAAGATAAAAATATATCATCATGCCTCCTCTAGACCAGCCAGGACAGAA
ATGCCTCGACTTCGCTGCTACCCAAGGTTGCCGGGTGACGCACACCGTGGAAACGGATGAAGGCACGAAC
CCAGTGGACATAAGCCTGTTCGGTTCGTAAGCTGTAATGCAAGTAGCGTATGCGCTCACGCAACTGGTCC
AGAACCTTGACCGAACGCAGCGGTGGTAACGGCGCAGTGGCGGTTTTCATGGCTTGTTATGACTGTTTTT
TTGGGGTACAGTCTATGCCTCGGGCATCCAAGCAGCAAGCGCGTTACGCCGTGGGTCGATGTTTGATGTT
ATGGAGCAGCAACGATGTTACGCAGCAGGGCAGTCGCCCTAAAACAAAGTTAAACATTATGAGGGAAGCG
GTGATCGCCGAAGTATCGACTCAACTATCAGAGGTAGTTGGCGTCATCGAGCGCCATCTCGAACCGACGT
TGCTGGCCGTACATTTGTACGGCTCCGCAGTGGATGGCGGCCTGAAGCCACACAGTGATATTGATTTGCT
GGTTACGGTGACCGTAAGGCTTGATGAAACAACGCGGCGAGCTTTGATCAACGACCTTTTGGAAACTTCG
GCTTCCCCTGGAGAGAGCGAGATTCTCCGCGCTGTAGAAGTCACCATTGTTGTGCACGACGACATCATTC
CGTGGCGTTATCCAGCTAAGCGCGAACTGCAATTTGGAGAATGGCAGCGCAATGACATTCTTGCAGGTAT
CTTCGAGCCAGCCACGATCGACATTGATCTGGCTATCTTGCTGACAAAAGCAAGAGAACATAGCGTTGCC
TTGGTAGGTCCAGCGGCGGAGGAACTCTTTGATCCGGTTCCTGAACAGGATCTATTTGAGGCGCTAAATG
AAACCTTAACGCTATGGAACTCGCCGCCCGACTGGGCTGGCGATGAGCGAAATGTAGTGCTTACGTTGTC
CCGCATTTGGTACAGCGCAGTAACCGGCAAAATCGCGCCGAAGGATGTCGCTGCCGACTGGGCAATGGAG
CGCCTGCCGGCCCAGTATCAGCCCGTCATACTTGAAGCTAGACAGGCTTATCTTGGACAAGAAGAAGATC
GCTTGGCCTCGCGCGCAGATCAGTTGGAAGAATTTGTCCACTACGTGAAAGGCGAGATCACCAAGGTAGT
CGGCAAATAACCCTCGAGCCACCCATGACCAAAATCCCTTAACGTGAGTTACGCGTCGTTCCACTGAGCG
TCAGACCCCGTAGAAAAGATCAAAGGATCTTCTTGAGATCCTTTTTTTCTGCGCGTAATCTGCTGCTTGC
AAACAAAAAAACCACCGCTACCAGCGGTGGTTTGTTTGCCGGATCAAGAGCTACCAACTCTTTTTCCGAA
GGTAACTGGCTTCAGCAGAGCGCAGATACCAAATACTGTTCTTCTAGTGTAGCCGTAGTTAGGCCACCAC
TTCAAGAACTCTGTAGCACCGCCTACATACCTCGCTCTGCTAATCCTGTTACCAGTGGCTGCTGCCAGTG
GCGATAAGTCGTGTCTTACCGGGTTGGACTCAAGACGATAGTTACCGGATAAGGCGCAGCGGTCGGGCTG
AACGGGGGGTTCGTGCACACAGCCCAGCTTGGAGCGAACGACCTACACCGAACTGAGATACCTACAGCGT
GAGCTATGAGAAAGCGCCACGCTTCCCGAAGGGAGAAAGGCGGACAGGTATCCGGTAAGCGGCAGGGTCG
GAACAGGAGAGCGCACGAGGGAGCTTCCAGGGGGAAACGCCTGGTATCTTTATAGTCCTGTCGGGTTTCG
CCACCTCTGACTTGAGCGTCGATTTTTGTGATGCTCGTCAGGGGGGCGGAGCCTATGGAAAAACGCCAGC
AACGCGGCCTTTTTACGGTTCCTGGCCTTTTGCTGGCCTTTTGCTCACATGTTCTTTCCTGCGTTATCCC
CTGATTCTGTGGATAACCGTATTACCGCCTTTGAGTGAGCTGATACCGCTCGCCGCAGCCGAACGACCGA
GCGCAGCGAGTCAGTGAGCGAGGAAGCGGAAGAGCGCCCAATACGCAAACCGCCTCTCCCCGCGCGTTGG
CCGATTCATTAATGCAGCTGGCACGACAGGTTTCCCGACTGGAAAGCGGGCAGTGAGCGCAACGCAATTA
ATACGCGTACCGCTAGCCAGGAAGAGTTTGTAGAAACGCAAAAAGGCCATCCGTCAGGATGGCCTTCTGC
TTAGTTTGATGCCTGGCAGTTTATGGCGGGCGTCCTGCCCGCCACCCTCCGGGCCGTTGCTTCACAACGT
TCAAATCCGCTCCCGGCGGATTTGTCCTACTCAGGAGAGCGTTCACCGACAAACAACAGATAAAACGAAA
GGCCCAGTCTTCCGACTGAGCCTTTCGTTTTATTTGATGCCTGGCAGTTCCCTACTCTCGCGTTAACGCT
AGCATGGATGTTTTCCCAGTCACGACGTTGTAAAACGACGGCCAGTCTTAAGCTCGGGCCCCAAATAATG
ATTTTATTTTGACTGATAGTGACCTGTTCGTTGCAACAAATTGATGAGCAATGCTTTTTTATAATGCCAA
CTTTGTACAAAAAAGTTGGCACCATGGACAATATGTCTATTACGAATACACCAACAAGTAATGATGCCTG
TCTGAGCATTGTGCATAGTTTGATGTGCCATAGACAAGGTGGAGAGAGTGAAACATTTGCAAAAAGAGCA
ATTGAAAGTTTGGTAAAGAAGCTGAAGGAGAAAAAAGATGAATTGGATTCTTTAATAACAGCTATAACTA
CAAATGGAGCTCATCCTAGTAAATGTGTTACCATACAGAGAACATTGGATGGGAGGCTTCAGGTGGCTGG
TCGGAAAGGATTTCCTCATGTGATCTATGCCCGTCTCTGGAGGTGGCCTGATCTTCACAAAAATGAACTA
AAACATGTTAAATATTGTCAGTATGCGTTTGACTTAAAATGTGATAGTGTCTGTGTGAATCCATATCACT
ACGAACGAGTTGTATCACCTGGAATTGATCTCTCAGGATTAACACTGCAGAGTAATGCTCCATCAAGTAT
GATGGTGAAGGATGAATATGTGCATGACTTTGAGGGACAGCCATCGTTGTCCACTGAAGGACATTCAATT
CAAACCATCCAGCATCCACCAAGTAATCGTGCATCGACAGAGACATACAGCACCCCAGCTCTGTTAGCCC
CATCTGAGTCTAATGCTACCAGCACTGCCAACTTTTCCAACATTCCTGTGGCTTCCACAAGTCAGCCTGC
CAGTATACTGGGGGGCAGCCATAGTGAAGGACTGTTGCAGATAGCATCAGGGCCTCAGCCAGGACAGCAG
CAGAATGGATTTACTGGTCAGCCAGCTACTTACCATCATAACAGCACTACCACCTGGACTGGAAGTAGGA
CTGCACCATACACACCTAATTTGCCTCACCACCAAAACGGCCATCTTCAGCACCACCCGCCTATGCCGCC
CCATCCCGGACATTACTGGCCTGTTCACAATGAGCTTGCATTCCAGCCTCCCATTTCCAATCATCCTGCT
CCTGAGTATTGGTGTTCCATTGCTTACTTTGAAATGGATGTTCAGGTAGGAGAGACATTTAAGGTTCCTT
CAAGCTGCCCTATTGTTACTGTTGATGGATACGTGGACCCTTCTGGAGGAGATCGCTTTTGTTTGGGTCA
ACTCTCCAATGTCCACAGGACAGAAGCCATTGAGAGAGCAAGGTTGCACATAGGCAAAGGTGTGCAGTTG
GAATGTAAAGGTGAAGGTGATGTTTGGGTCAGGTGCCTTAGTGACCACGCGGTCTTTGTACAGAGTTACT
ACTTAGACAGAGAAGCTGGGCGTGCACCTGGAGATGCTGTTCATAAGATCTACCCAAGTGCATATATAAA
GGTCTTTGATTTGCGTCAGTGTCATCGACAGATGCAGCAGCA
