>Addgene plasmid #82829 | pDONR223_SMAD4_p.P215S | depositor partial sequence | sequence record 157555 | Insert sequence
ATGGACAATATGTCTATTACGAATACACCAACAAGTAATGATGCCTGTCTGAGCATTGTGCATAGTTTGA
TGTGCCATAGACAAGGTGGAGAGAGTGAAACATTTGCAAAAAGAGCAATTGAAAGTTTGGTAAAGAAGCT
GAAGGAGAAAAAAGATGAATTGGATTCTTTAATAACAGCTATAACTACAAATGGAGCTCATCCTAGTAAA
TGTGTTACCATACAGAGAACATTGGATGGGAGGCTTCAGGTGGCTGGTCGGAAAGGATTTCCTCATGTGA
TCTATGCCCGTCTCTGGAGGTGGCCTGATCTTCACAAAAATGAACTAAAACATGTTAAATATTGTCAGTA
TGCGTTTGACTTAAAATGTGATAGTGTCTGTGTGAATCCATATCACTACGAACGAGTTGTATCACCTGGA
ATTGATCTCTCAGGATTAACACTGCAGAGTAATGCTCCATCAAGTATGATGGTGAAGGATGAATATGTGC
ATGACTTTGAGGGACAGCCATCGTTGTCCACTGAAGGACATTCAATTCAAACCATCCAGCATCCACCAAG
TAATCGTGCATCGACAGAGACATACAGCACCCCAGCTCTGTTAGCCCCATCTGAGTCTAATGCTACCAGC
ACTGCCAACTTTTCCAACATTCCTGTGGCTTCCACAAGTCAGCCTGCCAGTATACTGGGGGGCAGCCATA
GTGAAGGACTGTTGCAGATAGCATCAGGGCCTCAGCCAGGACAGCAGCAGAATGGATTTACTGGTCAGCC
AGCTACTTACCATCATAACAGCACTACCACCTGGACTGGAAGTAGGACTGCACCATACACACCTAATTTG
CCTCACCACCAAAACGGCCATCTTCAGCACCACCCGCCTATGCCGCCCCATCCCGGACATTACTGGCCTG
TTCACAATGAGCTTGCATTCCAGCCTCCCATTTCCAATCATCCTGCTCCTGAGTATTGGTGTTCCATTGC
TTACTTTGAAATGGATGTTCAGGTAGGAGAGACATTTAAGGTTCCTTCAAGCTGCCCTATTGTTACTGTT
GATGGATACGTGGACCCTTCTGGAGGAGATCGCTTTTGTTTGGGTCAACTCTCCAATGTCCACAGGACAG
AAGCCATTGAGAGAGCAAGGTTGCACATAGGCAAAGGTGTGCAGTTGGAATGTAAAGGTGAAGGTGATGT
TTGGGTCAGGTGCCTTAGTGACCACGCGGTCTTTGTACAGAGTTACTACTTAGACAGAGAAGCTGGGCGT
GCACCTGGAGATGCTGTTCATAAGATCTACCCAAGTGCATATATAAAGGTCTTTGATTTGCGTCAGTGTC
ATCGACAGATGCAGCAGCAGGCGGCTACTGCACAAGCTGCAGCAGCTGCCCAGGCAGCAGCCGTGGCAGG
AAACATCCCTGGCCCAGGATCAGTAGGTGGAATAGCTCCAGCTATCAGTCTGTCAGCTGCTGCTGGAATT
GGTGTTGATGACCTTCGTCGCTTATGCATACTCAGGATGAGTTTTGTGAAAGGCTGGGGACCGGATTACC
CAAGACAGAGCATCAAAGAAACACCTTGCTGGATTGAAATTCACTTACACCGGGCCCTCCAGCTCCTAGA
CGAAGTACTTCATACCATGCCGATTGCAGACCCACAACCTTTAGACTGA
